>Addgene plasmid #141285 | pGWB401NL3F10H | addgene full sequence | sequence record 324626 | Addgene NGS Result
TTTCACGCCCTTTTAAATATCCGATTATTCTAATAAACGCTCTTTTCTCTTAGGTTTACCCGCCAATATA
TCCTGTCAAACACTGATAGTTTAAACTGAAGGCGGGAAACGACAATCTGATCCAAGCTCAAGCTGCTCTA
GCATTCGCCATTCAGGCTGCGCAACTGTTGGGAAGGGCGATCGGTGCGGGCCTCTTCGCTATTACGCCAG
CTGGCGAAAGGGGGATGTGCTGCAAGGCGATTAAGTTGGGTAACGCCAGGGTTTTCCCAGTCACGACGTT
GTAAAACGACGGCCAGTGCCAAGCTTGCATGCCTGCAGGTCGACTCTAGAGTTATCAACAAGTTTGTACA
AAAAAGCTGAACGAGAAACGTAAAATGATATAAATATCAATATATTAAATTAGATTTTGCATAAAAAACA
GACTACATAATACTGTAAAACACAACATATCCAGTCACTATGGCGGCCCCTCGAGGGGCCGCATTAGGCA
CCCCAGGCTTTACACTTTATGCTTCCGGCTCGTATAATGTGTGGATTTTGAGTTAGGATCCGTCGAGATT
TTCAGGAGCTAAGGAAGCTAAAATGGAGAAAAAAATCACTGGATATACCACCGTTGATATATCCCAATGG
CATCGTAAAGAACATTTTGAGGCATTTCAGTCAGTTGCTCAATGTACCTATAACCAGACCGTTCAGCTGG
ATATTACGGCCTTTTTAAAGACCGTAAAGAAAAATAAGCACAAGTTTTATCCGGCCTTTATTCACATTCT
TGCCCGCCTGATGAATGCTCATCCGGAATTCCGTATGGCAATGAAAGACGGTGAGCTGGTGATATGGGAT
AGTGTTCACCCTTGTTACACCGTTTTCCATGAGCAAACTGAAACGTTTTCATCGCTCTGGAGTGAATACC
ACGACGATTTCCGGCAGTTTCTACACATATATTCGCAAGATGTGGCGTGTTACGGTGAAAACCTGGCCTA
TTTCCCTAAAGGGTTTATTGAGAATATGTTTTTCGTCTCAGCCAATCCCTGGGTGAGTTTCACCAGTTTT
GATTTAAACGTGGCCAATATGGACAACTTCTTCGCCCCCGTTTTCACCATGGGCAAATATTATACGCAAG
GCGACAAGGTGCTGATGCCGCTGGCGATTCAGGTTCATCATGCCGTTTGTGATGGCTTCCATGTCGGCAG
AATGCTTAATGAATTACAACAGTACTGCGATGAGTGGCAGGGCGGGGCGTAAAGATCTGGATCCGGCTTA
CTAAAAGCCAGATAACAGTATGCGTATTTGCGCGCTGATTTTTGCGGTATAAGAATATATACTGATATGT
ATACCCGAAGTATGTCAAAAAGAGGTATGCTATGAAGCAGCGTATTACAGTGACAGTTGACAGCGACAGC
TATCAGTTGCTCAAGGCATATATGATGTCAATATCTCCGGTCTGGTAAGCACAACCATGCAGAATGAAGC
CCGTCGTCTGCGTGCCGAACGCTGGAAAGCGGAAAATCAGGAAGGGATGGCTGAGGTCGCCCGGTTTATT
GAAATGAACGGCTCTTTTGCTGACGAGAACAGGGGCTGGTGAAATGCAGTTTAAGGTTTACACCTATAAA
AGAGAGAGCCGTTATCGTCTGTTTGTGGATGTACAGAGTGATATTATTGACACGCCCGGGCGACGGATGG
TGATCCCCCTGGCCAGTGCACGTCTGCTGTCAGATAAAGTCTCCCGTGAACTTTACCCGGTGGTGCATAT
CGGGGATGAAAGCTGGCGCATGATGACCACCGATATGGCCAGTGTGCCGGTCTCCGTTATCGGGGAAGAA
GTGGCTGATCTCAGCCACCGCGAAAATGACATCAAAAACGCCATTAACCTGATGTTCTGGGGAATATAAA
TGTCAGGCTCCCTTATACACAGCCAGTCTGCAGGTCGACCATAGTGACTGGATATGTTGTGTTTTACAGT
ATTATGTAGTCTGTTTTTTATGCAAAATCTAATTTAATATATTGATATTTATATCATTTTACGTTTCTCG
TTCAGCTTTCTTGTACAAAGTGGTTGATAACAGCATGGTCTTCACACTCGAAGATTTCGTTGGGGACTGG
CGACAGACAGCCGGCTACAACCTGGACCAAGTCCTTGAACAGGGAGGTGTGTCCAGTTTGTTTCAGAATC
TCGGGGTGTCCGTAACTCCGATCCAAAGGATTGTCCTGAGCGGTGAAAATGGGCTGAAGATCGACATCCA
TGTCATCATCCCGTATGAAGGTCTGAGCGGCGACCAAATGGGCCAGATCGAAAAAATTTTTAAGGTGGTG
TACCCTGTGGATGATCATCACTTTAAGGTGATCCTGCACTATGGCACACTGGTAATCGACGGGGTTACGC
CGAACATGATCGACTATTTCGGACGGCCGTATGAAGGCATCGCCGTGTTCGACGGCAAAAAGATCACTGT
AACAGGGACCCTGTGGAACGGCAACAAAATTATCGACGAGCGCCTGATCAACCCCGACGGCTCCCTGCTG
TTCCGAGTAACCATCAACGGAGTGACCGGCTGGCGGCTGTGCGAACGCATTCTGGCGCCTCGAGTTGATT
ACAAGGATCATGATGGTGATTACAAGGATCACGACATCGACTACAAGGATGACGATGACAAGCATCACCA
TCACCATCACCATCACCATCACTGAGAGCTCGAATTTCCCCGATCGTTCAAACATTTGGCAATAAAGTTT
CTTAAGATTGAATCCTGTTGCCGGTCTTGCGATGATTATCATATAATTTCTGTTGAATTACGTTAAGCAT
GTAATAATTAACATGTAATGCATGACGTTATTTATGAGATGGGTTTTTATGATTAGAGTCCCGCAATTAT
ACATTTAATACGCGATAGAAAACAAAATATAGCGCGCAAACTAGGATAAATTATCGCGCGCGGTGTCATC
TATGTTACTAGATCGGGAATTGGTTCCGGAACCAATTCGTAATCATGTCATAGCTGTTTCCTGTGTGAAA
TTGTTATCCGCTCACAATTCCACACAACATACGAGCCGGAAGCATAAAGTGTAAAGCCTGGGGTGCCTAA
TGAGTGAGCTAACTCACATTAGGCTGAATTAGGCGCGCCTATTTCTGAATTCCCGATCTAGTAACATAGA
TGACACCGCGCGCGATAATTTATCCTAGTTTGCGCGCTATATTTTGTTTTCTATCGCGTATTAAATGTAT
AATTGCGGGACTCTAATCATAAAAACCCATCTCATAAATAACGTCATGCATTACATGTTAATTATTACAT
GCTTAACGTAATTCAACAGAAATTATATGATAATCATCGCAAGACCGGCAACAGGATTCAATCTTAAGAA
ACTTTATTGCCAAATGTTTGAACGATCGGGGATCATCCGGGTCTGTGGCGGGAACTCCACGAAAATATCC
GAACGCAGCAAGATATCGCGGTGCATCTCGGTCTTGCCTGGGCAGTCGCCGCCGACGCCGTTGATGTGGA
CGCCGGGCCCGATCATATTGTCGCTCAGGATCGTGGCGTTGTGCTTGTCGGCCGTTGCTGTCGTAATGAT
ATCGGCACCTTCGACCGCCTGTTCCGCAGAGATCCCGTGGGCGAAGAACTCCAGCATGAGATCCCCGCGC
TGGAGGATCATCCAGCCGGCGTCCCGGAAAACGATTCCGAAGCCCAACCTTTCATAGAAGGCGGCGGTGG
AATCGAAATCTCGTGATGGCAGGTTGGGCGTCGCTTGGTCGGTCATTTCGAACCCCAGAGTCCCGCTCAG
AAGAACTCGTCAAGAAGGCGATAGAAGGCGATGCGCTGCGAATCGGGAGCGGCGATACCGTAAAGCACGA
GGAAGCGGTCAGCCCATTCGCCGCCAAGCTCTTCAGCAATATCACGGGTAGCCAACGCTATGTCCTGATA
GCGGTCCGCCACACCCAGCCGGCCACAGTCGATGAATCCAGAAAAGCGGCCATTTTCCACCATGATATTC
GGCAAGCAGGCATCGCCATGGGTCACGACGAGATCATCGCCGTCGGGCATGCGCGCCTTGAGCCTGGCGA
ACAGTTCGGCTGGCGCGAGCCCCTGATGCTCTTCGTCCAGATCATCCTGATCGACAAGACCGGCTTCCAT
CCGAGTACGTGCTCGCTCGATGCGATGTTTCGCTTGGTGGTCGAATGGGCAGGTAGCCGGATCAAGCGTA
TGCAGCCGCCGCATTGCATCAGCCATGATGGATACTTTCTCGGCAGGAGCAAGGTGAGATGACAGGAGAT
CCTGCCCCGGCACTTCGCCCAATAGCAGCCAGTCCCTTCCCGCTTCAGTGACAACGTCGAGCACAGCTGC
GCAAGGAACGCCCGTCGTGGCCAGCCACGATAGCCGCGCTGCCTCGTCCTGCAGTTCATTCAGGGCACCG
GACAGGTCGGTCTTGACAAAAAGAACCGGGCGCCCCTGCGCTGACAGCCGGAACACGGCGGCATCAGAGC
AGCCGATTGTCTGTTGTGCCCAGTCATAGCCGAATAGCCTCTCCACCCAAGCGGCCGGAGAACCTGCGTG
CAATCCATCTTGTTCAATCATGCGAAACGATCCAGATCCGGTGCAGATTATTTGGATTGAGAGTGAATAT
GAGACTCTAATTGGATACCGAGGGGAATTTATGGAACGTCAGTGGAGCATTTTTGACAAGAAATATTTGC
TAGCTGATAGTGACCTTAGGCGACTTTTGAACGCGCAATAATGGTTTCTGACGTATGTGCTTAGCTCATT
AAACTCCAGAAACCCGCGGCTGAGTGGCTCCTTCAACGTTGCGGTTCTGTCAGTTCCAAACGTAAAACGG
CTTGTCCCGCGTCATCGGCGGGGGTCATAACGTGACTCCCTTAATTCTCCGCTCATGATGAATTCAGAAA
TAAATTCAGCCTAATTCGGCGTTAATTCAGTACATTAAAAACGTCCGCAATGTGTTATTAAGTTGTCTAA
GCGTCAATTTGTTTACACCACAATATATCCTGCCACCAGCCAGCCAACAGCTCCCCGACCGGCAGCTCGG
CACAAAATCACCACTCGATACAGGCAGCCCATCAGTCCGGGACGGCGTCAGCGGGAGAGCCGTTGTAAGG
CGGCAGACTTTGCTCATGTTACCGATGCTATTCGGAAGAACGGCAACTAAGCTGCCGGGTTTGAAACACG
GATGATCTCGCGGAGGGTAGCATGTTGATTGTAACGATGACAGAGCGTTGCTGCCTGTGATCAATTCGGG
CACGAACCCAGTGGACATAAGCCTGTTCGGTTCGTAAGCTGTAATGCAAGTAGCGTATGCGCTCACGCAA
CTGGTCCAGAACCTTGACCGAACGCAGCGGTGGTAACGGCGCAGTGGCGGTTTTCATGGCTTGTTATGAC
TGTTTTTTTGGGGTACAGTCTATGCCTCGGGCATCCAAGCAGCAAGCGCGTTACGCCGTGGGTCGATGTT
TGATGTTATGGAGCAGCAACGATGTTACGCAGCAGGGCAGTCGCCCTAAAACAAAGTTAAACATCATGGG
GGAAGCGGTGATCGCCGAAGTATCGACTCAACTATCAGAGGTAGTTGGCGTCATCGAGCGCCATCTCGAA
CCGACGTTGCTGGCCGTACATTTGTACGGCTCCGCAGTGGATGGCGGCCTGAAGCCACACAGTGATATTG
ATTTGCTGGTTACGGTGACCGTAAGGCTTGATGAAACAACGCGGCGAGCTTTGATCAACGACCTTTTGGA
AACTTCGGCTTCCCCTGGAGAGAGCGAGATTCTCCGCGCTGTAGAAGTCACCATTGTTGTGCACGACGAC
ATCATTCCGTGGCGTTATCCAGCTAAGCGCGAACTGCAATTTGGAGAATGGCAGCGCAATGACATTCTTG
CAGGTATCTTCGAGCCAGCCACGATCGACATTGATCTGGCTATCTTGCTGACAAAAGCAAGAGAACATAG
CGTTGCCTTGGTAGGTCCAGCGGCGGAGGAACTCTTTGATCCGGTTCCTGAACAGGATCTATTTGAGGCG
CTAAATGAAACCTTAACGCTATGGAACTCGCCGCCCGACTGGGCTGGCGATGAGCGAAATGTAGTGCTTA
CGTTGTCCCGCATTTGGTACAGCGCAGTAACCGGCAAAATCGCGCCGAAGGATGTCGCTGCCGACTGGGC
AATGGAGCGCCTGCCGGCCCAGTATCAGCCCGTCATACTTGAAGCTAGACAGGCTTATCTTGGACAAGAA
GAAGATCGCTTGGCCTCGCGCGCAGATCAGTTGGAAGAATTTGTCCACTACGTGAAAGGCGAGATCACCA
AGGTAGTCGGCAAATAATGTCTAGCTAGAAATTCGTTCAAGCCGACGCCGCTTCGCGGCGCGGCTTAACT
CAAGCGTTAGATGCACTAAGCACATAATTGCTCACAGCCAAACTATCAGGTCAAGTCTGCTTTTATTATT
TTTAAGCGTGCATAATAAGCCCTACACAAATTGGGAGATATATCATGCATGACCAAAATCCCTTAACGTG
AGTTTTCGTTCCACTGAGCGTCAGACCCCGTAGAAAAGATCAAAGGATCTTCTTGAGATCCTTTTTTTCT
GCGCGTAATCTGCTGCTTGCAAACAAAAAAACCACCGCTACCAGCGGTGGTTTGTTTGCCGGATCAAGAG
CTACCAACTCTTTTTCCGAAGGTAACTGGCTTCAGCAGAGCGCAGATACCAAATACTGTCCTTCTAGTGT
AGCCGTAGTTAGGCCACCACTTCAAGAACTCTGTAGCACCGCCTACATACCTCGCTCTGCTAATCCTGTT
ACCAGTGGCTGCTGCCAGTGGCGATAAGTCGTGTCTTACCGGGTTGGACTCAAGACGATAGTTACCGGAT
AAGGCGCAGCGGTCGGGCTGAACGGGGGGTTCGTGCACACAGCCCAGCTTGGAGCGAACGACCTACACCG
AACTGAGATACCTACAGCGTGAGCTATGAGAAAGCGCCACGCTTCCCGAAGGGAGAAAGGCGGACAGGTA
TCCGGTAAGCGGCAGGGTCGGAACAGGAGAGCGCACGAGGGAGCTTCCAGGGGGAAACGCCTGGTATCTT
TATAGTCCTGTCGGGTTTCGCCACCTCTGACTTGAGCGTCGATTTTTGTGATGCTCGTCAGGGGGGCGGA
GCCTATGGAAAAACGCCAGCAACGCGGCCTTTTTACGGTTCCTGGCCTTTTGCTGGCCTTTTGCTCACAT
GTTCTTTCCTGCGTTATCCCCTGATTCTGTGGATAACCGTATTACCGCCTTTGAGTGAGCTGATACCGCT
CGCCGCAGCCGAACGACCGAGCGCAGCGAGTCAGTGAGCGAGGAAGCGGAAGAGCGCCTGATGCGGTATT
TTCTCCTTACGCATCTGTGCGGTATTTCACACCGCATATGGTGCACTCTCAGTACAATCTGCTCTGATGC
CGCATAGTTAAGCCAGTATACACTCCGCTATCGCTACGTGACTGGGTCATGGCTGCGCCCCGACACCCGC
CAACACCCGCTGACGCGCCCTGACGGGCTTGTCTGCTCCCGGCATCCGCTTACAGACAAGCTGTGACCGT
CTCCGGGAGCTGCATGTGTCAGAGGTTTTCACCGTCATCACCGAAACGCGCGAGGCAGGGTGCCTTGATG
TGGGCGCCGGCGGTCGAGTGGCGACGGCGCGGCTTGTCCGCGCCCTGGTAGATTGCCTGGCCGTAGGCCA
GCCATTTTTGAGCGGCCAGCGGCCGCGATAGGCCGACGCGAAGCGGCGGGGCGTAGGGAGCGCAGCGACC
GAAGGGTAGGCGCTTTTTGCAGCTCTTCGGCTGTGCGCTGGCCAGACAGTTATGCACAGGCCAGGCGGGT
TTTAAGAGTTTTAATAAGTTTTAAAGAGTTTTAGGCGGAAAAATCGCCTTTTTTCTCTTTTATATCAGTC
ACTTACATGTGTGACCGGTTCCCAATGTACGGCTTTGGGTTCCCAATGTACGGGTTCCGGTTCCCAATGT
ACGGCTTTGGGTTCCCAATGTACGTGCTATCCACAGGAAAGAGACCTTTTCGACCTTTTTCCCCTGCTAG
GGCAATTTGCCCTAGCATCTGCTCCGTACATTAGGAACCGGCGGATGCTTCGCCCTCGATCAGGTTGCGG
TAGCGCATGACTAGGATCGGGCCAGCCTGCCCCGCCTCCTCCTTCAAATCGTACTCCGGCAGGTCATTTG
ACCCGATCAGCTTGCGCACGGTGAAACAGAACTTCTTGAACTCTCCGGCGCTGCCACTGCGTTCGTAGAT
CGTCTTGAACAACCATCTGGCTTCTGCCTTGCCTGCGGCGCGGCGTGCCAGGCGGTAGAGAAAACGGCCG
ATGCCGGGATCGATCAAAAAGTAATCGGGGTGAACCGTCAGCACGTCCGGGTTCTTGCCTTCTGTGATCT
CGCGGTACATCCAATCAGCTAGCTCGATCTCGATGTACTCCGGCCGCCCGGTTTCGCTCTTTACGATCTT
GTAGCGGCTAATCAAGGCTTCACCCTCGGATACCGTCACCAGGCGGCCGTTCTTGGCCTTCTTCGTACGC
TGCATGGCAACGTGCGTGGTGTTTAACCGAATGCAGGTTTCTACCAGGTCGTCTTTCTGCTTTCCGCCAT
CGGCTCGCCGGCAGAACTTGAGTACGTCCGCAACGTGTGGACGGAACACGCGGCCGGGCTTGTCTCCCTT
CCCTTCCCGGTATCGGTTCATGGATTCGGTTAGATGGGAAACCGCCATCAGTACCAGGTCGTAATCCCAC
ACACTGGCCATGCCGGCCGGCCCTGCGGAAACCTCTACGTGCCCGTCTGGAAGCTCGTAGCGGATCACCT
CGCCAGCTCGTCGGTCACGCTTCGACAGACGGAAAACGGCCACGTCCATGATGCTGCGACTATCGCGGGT
GCCCACGTCATAGAGCATCGGAACGAAAAAATCTGGTTGCTCGTCGCCCTTGGGCGGCTTCCTAATCGAC
GGCGCACCGGCTGCCGGCGGTTGCCGGGATTCTTTGCGGATTCGATCAGCGGCCGCTTGCCACGATTCAC
CGGGGCGTGCTTCTGCCTCGATGCGTTGCCGCTGGGCGGCCTGCGCGGCCTTCAACTTCTCCACCAGGTC
ATCACCCAGCGCCGCGCCGATTTGTACCGGGCCGGATGGTTTGCGACCGCTCACGCCGATTCCTCGGGCT
TGGGGGTTCCAGTGCCATTGCAGGGCCGGCAGACAACCCAGCCGCTTACGCCTGGCCAACCGCCCGTTCC
TCCACACATGGGGCATTCCACGGCGTCGGTGCCTGGTTGTTCTTGATTTTCCATGCCGCCTCCTTTAGCC
GCTAAAATTCATCTACTCATTTATTCATTTGCTCATTTACTCTGGTAGCTGCGCGATGTATTCAGATAGC
AGCTCGGTAATGGTCTTGCCTTGGCGTACCGCGTACATCTTCAGCTTGGTGTGATCCTCCGCCGGCAACT
GAAAGTTGACCCGCTTCATGGCTGGCGTGTCTGCCAGGCTGGCCAACGTTGCAGCCTTGCTGCTGCGTGC
GCTCGGACGGCCGGCACTTAGCGTGTTTGTGCTTTTGCTCATTTTCTCTTTACCTCATTAACTCAAATGA
GTTTTGATTTAATTTCAGCGGCCAGCGCCTGGACCTCGCGGGCAGCGTCGCCCTCGGGTTCTGATTCAAG
AACGGTTGTGCCGGCGGCGGCAGTGCCTGGGTAGCTCACGCGCTGCGTGATACGGGACTCAAGAATGGGC
AGCTCGTACCCGGCCAGCGCCTCGGCAACCTCACCGCCGATGCGCGTGCCTTTGATCGCCCGCGACACGA
CAAAGGCCGCTTGTAGCCTTCCATCCGTGACCTCAATGCGCTGCTTAACCAGCTCCACCAGGTCGGCGGT
GGCCCATATGTCGTAAGGGCTTGGCTGCACCGGAATCAGCACGAAGTCGGCTGCCTTGATCGCGGACACA
GCCAAGTCCGCCGCCTGGGGCGCTCCGTCGATCACTACGAAGTCGCGCCGGCCGATGGCCTTCACGTCGC
GGTCAATCGTCGGGCGGTCGATGCCGACAACGGTTAGCGGTTGATCTTCCCGCACGGCCGCCCAATCGCG
GGCACTGCCCTGGGGATCGGAATCGACTAACAGAACATCGGCCCCGGCGAGTTGCAGGGCGCGGGCTAGA
TGGGTTGCGATGGTCGTCTTGCCTGACCCGCCTTTCTGGTTAAGTACAGCGATAACCTTCATGCGTTCCC
CTTGCGTATTTGTTTATTTACTCATCGCATCATATACGCAGCGACCGCATGACGCAAGCTGTTTTACTCA
AATACACATCACCTTTTTAGACGGCGGCGCTCGGTTTCTTCAGCGGCCAAGCTGGCCGGCCAGGCCGCCA
GCTTGGCATCAGACAAACCGGCCAGGATTTCATGCAGCCGCACGGTTGAGACGTGCGCGGGCGGCTCGAA
CACGTACCCGGCCGCGATCATCTCCGCCTCGATCTCTTCGGTAATGAAAAACGGTTCGTCCTGGCCGTCC
TGGTGCGGTTTCATGCTTGTTCCTCTTGGCGTTCATTCTCGGCGGCCGCCAGGGCGTCGGCCTCGGTCAA
TGCGTCCTCACGGAAGGCACCGCGCCGCCTGGCCTCGGTGGGCGTCACTTCCTCGCTGCGCTCAAGTGCG
CGGTACAGGGTCGAGCGATGCACGCCAAGCAGTGCAGCCGCCTCTTTCACGGTGCGGCCTTCCTGGTCGA
TCAGCTCGCGGGCGTGCGCGATCTGTGCCGGGGTGAGGGTAGGGCGGGGGCCAAACTTCACGCCTCGGGC
CTTGGCGGCCTCGCGCCCGCTCCGGGTGCGGTCGATGATTAGGGAACGCTCGAACTCGGCAATGCCGGCG
AACACGGTCAACACCATGCGGCCGGCCGGCGTGGTGGTGTCGGCCCACGGCTCTGCCAGGCTACGCAGGC
CCGCGCCGGCCTCCTGGATGCGCTCGGCAATGTCCAGTAGGTCGCGGGTGCTGCGGGCCAGGCGGTCTAG
CCTGGTCACTGTCACAACGTCGCCAGGGCGTAGGTGGTCAAGCATCCTGGCCAGCTCCGGGCGGTCGCGC
CTGGTGCCGGTGATCTTCTCGGAAAACAGCTTGGTGCAGCCGGCCGCGTGCAGTTCGGCCCGTTGGTTGG
TCAAGTCCTGGTCGTCGGTGCTGACGCGGGCATAGCCCAGCAGGCCAGCGGCGGCGCTCTTGTTCATGGC
GTAATGTCTCCGGTTCTAGTCGCAAGTATTCTACTTTATGCGACTAAAACACGCGACAAGAAAACGCCAG
GAAAAGGGCAGGGCGGCAGCCTGTCGCGTAACTTAGGACTTGTGCGACATGTCGTTTTCAGAAGACGGCT
GCACTGAACGTCAGAAGCCGACTGCACTATAGCAGCGGAGGGGTTGGATCAAAGTACTTTGATCCCGAGG
GGAACCCTGTGGTTGGCATGCACATACAAATGGACGAACGGATAAACCT
Features (pLannotate 1.2.2; 33 found; start..end, strand, type, name):
     54..78      -  misc_feature   RB T-DNA repeat: right border repeat from nopaline C58 T-DNA
    144..298     -  CDS            lacZα (fragment): LacZα fragment of β-galactosidase; lacZ fragment
    301..331     -  misc_feature   MCS (fragment): pUC18/19 multiple cloning site
    338..462     +  protein_bind   attR1: mutant version of attR; recombination site for the Gateway® LR reaction LR Clonase™
    499..529     +  promoter       lac UV5 promoter: E. coli lac promoter with an "up" mutation
    553..582     +  promoter       cat promoter (fragment): promoter of the E. coli cat gene encoding chloramphenicol acetyltransferase
    583..1242    +  CDS            CmR: chloramphenicol acetyltransferase; cat; confers resistance to chloramphenicol
   1421..1579    +  CDS            ccdA (fragment): CCDA_ECO57 - Also known as H, letA. Experimental evidence at protein level: Swiss-Prot protein existence level 1. Antitoxin component of a type II toxin-antitoxin (TA) system which inhibits the post-segregational killing (PSK) of plasmid-free cells, also referred to as a plasmid addiction system. Binds to and blocks the activity of CcdB; will also remove bound CcdB protein from the CcdB-GyrA complex by forming a CcdA-CcdB complex, a process termed rejuvenation. Functions as a transcriptional corepressor for the ccdAB operon, repression also requires CcdB (By similarity). From Escherichia coli
   1584..1886    +  CDS            ccdB: CCDB_ECOLI - Also known as G, letB, letD. Experimental evidence at protein level: Swiss-Prot protein existence level 1. Toxic component of a type II toxin-antitoxin (TA) system, functioning in plasmid maintainence. Responsible for the post- segregational killing (PSK) of plasmid-free cells, also referred to as a plasmid addiction system. Half-life of over 2 hours. Cell killing by CcdB is accompanied by filamentation, defects in chromosome and plasmid segregation, defects in cell division, formation of anucleate cells, decreased DNA synthesis and plasmid loss. Interferes with the activity of DN
   1930..2054    -  protein_bind   attR2: mutant version of attR; recombination site for the Gateway® LR reaction LR Clonase™
   2065..2577    +  CDS            Nluc: NanoLuc® luciferase human codon-optimized
   2629..2652    +  CDS            5xFLAG (fragment): five tandem FLAG® epitope tags
   2656..2679    +  CDS            8xHis: 8xHis affinity tag
   2702..2954    +  terminator     NOS terminator: nopaline synthase terminator and poly(A) signal
   3009..3031    -  protein_bind   lac operator (fragment): The lac repressor binds to the lac operator to inhibit transcription in E. coli. This inhibition can be relieved by adding lactose or isopropyl-β-D-thiogalactopyranoside (IPTG). lac repressor encoded by lacI
   3035..3065    -  promoter       lac promoter: promoter for the E. coli lac operon
   3080..3101    -  protein_bind   CAP binding site: CAP binding activates transcription in the presence of cAMP. E. coli catabolite activator protein
   3135..3387    -  terminator     NOS terminator: nopaline synthase terminator and poly(A) signal
   3394..3600    -  CDS            ocd (fragment): OCD_AGRFC - Experimental evidence at protein level: Swiss-Prot protein existence level 1. Catalyzes the conversion of L-ornithine into L-proline with release of ammonia. Is involved in the utilization of nopaline, a catabolic pathway that proceeds through L-arginine and L-ornithine to L-proline. Nopaline is a predominant opine in plant cells transformed with Ti plasmid pTiC58. From Agrobacterium fabrum (strain C58 / ATCC 33970) (Agrobacterium tumefaciens (strain C58)).
   3607..3756    -  CDS            ble (fragment): BLE_KLEPN - Experimental evidence at protein level: Swiss-Prot protein existence level 1. Binding protein with a strong affinity to the bleomycin family of antibiotics. Binds to CL990; an antimitotic-antibiotic compound. From Klebsiella pneumoniae.
   3777..4571    -  CDS            NeoR/KanR: aminoglycoside phosphotransferase from Tn5; aph(3')-II (or nptII); confers resistance to neomycin, kanamycin, and G418 (Geneticin®)
   4592..4775    -  promoter       NOS promoter: nopaline synthase promoter NOS promoter
   4981..5005    -  misc_feature   LB T-DNA repeat: left border repeat from nopaline C58 T-DNA
   5264..5287    +  promoter       Pc promoter (fragment): intI1 (promoter lies within the coding sequence); class 1 integron promoter
   5463..5519    +  CDS            GmR (fragment): gentamycin acetyltransferase; aacC1; confers resistance to gentamycin
   5530..6317    +  CDS            SmR (fragment): aminoglycoside adenylyltransferase (Murphy, 1985); aadA; confers resistance to spectinomycin and streptomycin
   6563..7151    +  rep_origin     ori: high-copy-number ColE1/pMB1/pBR322/pUC origin of replication
   7337..7477    -  misc_feature   bom: basis of mobility region from pBR322
   7579..7618    -  CDS            rop (fragment): Rop protein, which maintains plasmids at low copy number; rop
   7821..8015    -  rep_origin     pVS1 oriV: origin of replication for the Pseudomonas plasmid pVS1 (Heeb et al., 2000)
   8081..9154    -  CDS            pVS1 RepA: replication protein from the Pseudomonas plasmid pVS1 (Heeb et al., 2000)
   9583..10212   -  CDS            pVS1 StaA: stability protein from the Pseudomonas plasmid pVS1 (Heeb et al., 2000)
  10772..11173   -  CDS            Y4CG_SINFN (fragment): Protein inferred from homology: Swiss-Prot protein existence level 3. From Sinorhizobium fredii (strain NBRC 101917 / NGR234).
