[The description below was written by a language model from this plasmid's Addgene catalogue record and pLannotate feature annotations shown in this document.]
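Description:
pGWB401NL3F10H is an empty Gateway destination binary vector for Agrobacterium-mediated plant transformation, derived from pGWB401 on a pPZP-type backbone. It carries a ColE1/pBR322-type origin with the bom mobilisation region for propagation in E. coli, and the pVS1 oriV with RepA and StaA for replication and stable maintenance in Agrobacterium. Bacterial selection uses the aadA spectinomycin/streptomycin resistance gene on the backbone. The unrecombined vector also confers chloramphenicol resistance from the Gateway cassette and must be kept in a ccdB-tolerant strain.

Between the nopaline-type right and left T-DNA borders lie two units. The first is a promoterless attR1–CmR–ccdB–attR2 cassette followed directly by NanoLuc luciferase, FLAG epitopes, a polyhistidine tag and a NOS terminator. An LR reaction replaces the CmR/ccdB segment with an entry-clone fragment, and ccdB counter-selects non-recombinant plasmids. Because no promoter lies upstream, the user supplies one. The insert can be a promoter alone for a transcriptional reporter, or a promoter plus coding sequence without a stop codon for a C-terminal NLUC-3xFLAG-10xHis translational fusion. The second unit is a NOS promoter–nptII–NOS terminator cassette giving kanamycin selection of transformed plants.

The reporter module replaced the firefly LUC+ version of the vector series and was inserted by Gibson assembly into NcoI/SacI-cut pGWB401. The purpose line writes the histidine tag once as 10x and once as 3x. The tag fields and comments say 10xHis, while automated annotation labels only partial FLAG and 8xHis matches. The vector is meant for bioluminescent reporting in plants, and the epitope tags should also allow detection or affinity purification of the fusion.
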