Addgene plasmid #141285: pGWB401NL3F10H
Purpose: (Empty Backbone) No promoter, C-terminal NLUC:3xFlag:10xHis tag, attR1-Cmr-ccdB-attR2-NLUC:3xFlag:3xHis-TNOS (modified pGWB401, pPZP backbone, SpcR for bacteria, KmR for plant)
Depositing lab: Andrew Millar. Depositing organization: University of Edinburgh. Publication: Expanding the bioluminescent reporter toolkit for plant science with NanoLUC. Urquiza-Garcia U, Millar AJ. Plant Methods. 2019 Jul 8;15:68. doi: 10.1186/s13007-019-0454-4. eCollection 2019. PubMed 31316580.
Backbone
  Vector backbone: pGWB401
  Backbone manufacturer: Tsuyoshi Nakagawa
  Backbone size (bp): 10844
  Modifications to backbone: We created a series of vectors using the NL3F10H reporter instead of LUC+. This was achieved by amplifying a sub-fragment of the Gateway cassette and fusing it with NL3F10H and pGWB401 digested with NcoI/SacI by Gibson assembly.
  Vector type: Plant Expression, Luciferase ; Gateway
  Selectable markers: Kanamycin
  Tag / fusion protein: NLUC (C terminal on backbone); FLAG (x3) (C terminal on backbone); HIS (x10) (C terminal on backbone)
Growth in bacteria
  Bacterial resistance: Chloramphenicol and Spectinomycin, 25 & 50 μg/mL
  Growth temperature: 37°C
  Growth strain: ccdB Survival
  Copy number: High Copy
Gene/Insert
  Cloning method: Gateway Cloning
  Sequencing primers: 5′ TGTAAAACGACGGCCAGTGC; 3′ CCGCTCAGGACAATCCTTTGG
Resource information
  A portion of this plasmid was derived from a plasmid made by: Plasmids pNL1.1 and pNL1.2 with NanoLUC sequence were kindly provided by Promega Corporation
Terms and licenses: Academic/Nonprofit Terms; Industry Terms: Not Available to Industry
Depositor comments: Plasmids pNL1.1 and pNL1.2 with NanoLUC sequence were kindly provided by Promega Corporation (UK, Delta House, Southampton Science Park, Southampton, SO16 7NS) and propagated in E. coli DH5alpha (Invitrogen, ThermoFisher Scientific, Waltham, Massachusetts, US). The NanoLUC sequence was amplified, and cloned via a pET28a(+) (Novagen, Merck, Darmstadt, Germany) intermediate vector into a pUC19 vector carrying a 3× FLAG 10× His peptide as a C-terminal translational fusion, to form NanoLUC-3× FLAG-10× His (NL3F10H). The 3× FLAG-10His was chemically synthesised by Eurogentec (Seraing, Belgium).
How to cite: pGWB401NL3F10H was a gift from Andrew Millar (Addgene plasmid # 141285 ; http://n2t.net/addgene:141285 ; RRID:Addgene_141285)
